Addgene plasmid #248735: pEM124
Purpose: Entry Vector for inserting Inducible promoters upstream of sfGFP in pNBU2 integrative Bacteroides plasmid
Depositing lab: Carolina Tropini. Depositing organization: University of British Columbia. Publication: A Bacteroides synthetic biology toolkit to build an in vivo malabsorption biosensor. McCallum G, Burckhardt JC, He J, Hong A, Potvin-Trottier L, Tropini C. Cell. 2026 Feb 19;189(4):1245-1261.e21. doi: 10.1016/j.cell.2025.12.052. Epub 2026 Jan 28. PubMed 41610848.
Backbone
  Vector backbone: pNBU2
  Vector type: Bacterial Expression
Growth in bacteria
  Bacterial resistance: Ampicillin, 100 μg/mL
  Growth temperature: 37°C
  Growth strain: Invitrogen One Shot PIR2 Chemically Competent
  Copy number: Low Copy
Gene/Insert
  Gene/Insert name: [pJ2300-PETRBS-mCherry-rrnBT1 dropout
  Species: Synthetic
  Cloning method: Golden Gate
Terms and licenses: Academic/Nonprofit Terms; Industry Terms: Not Available to Industry
How to cite: pEM124 was a gift from Carolina Tropini (Addgene plasmid # 248735 ; http://n2t.net/addgene:248735 ; RRID:Addgene_248735)
