[The description below was written by a language model from this plasmid's Addgene catalogue record and pLannotate feature annotations shown in this document.]
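Description:
pEM124 is a Golden Gate entry vector built on the pNBU2 integrative Bacteroides backbone, designed so that inducible promoters can be placed upstream of a superfolder GFP reporter. It is a 6.7 kb, low-copy plasmid that replicates from the R6K γ origin, which depends on the pi initiator protein and therefore requires a pir-expressing E. coli host for propagation. In E. coli it is selected through AmpR (β-lactamase). An erm-type rRNA methylase gene, annotated by homology as ermC', would provide macrolide-lincosamide resistance and presumably serves as the marker in Bacteroides, although the record does not say so explicitly. An incP oriT with an adjacent traJ fragment allows the plasmid to be mobilised by conjugation from a suitable donor strain into a recipient where the R6K origin cannot function, so maintenance there relies on chromosomal integration. The pNBU2 integrase and attachment elements were not picked up in the feature table, which leaves a large unannotated stretch between the reporter and AmpR.

The payload consists of two adjacent units. The first is a dropout cassette: a constitutive J23-series synthetic bacterial promoter, a T7 gene 10-derived ribosome binding site, mCherry and an rrnB terminator (named T1 in the catalogue entry, annotated as T2). Golden Gate insertion of a promoter part replaces this cassette, so loss of red fluorescence in E. coli colonies gives a visual screen for correct assemblies. Immediately downstream lies sfGFP followed by short matches to FLAG-type and His-containing tags, suggesting a C-terminal epitope tag, and a second rrnB terminator. The resulting constructs are used to characterise inducible promoter activity in Bacteroides from a single integrated copy, as part of a synthetic biology toolkit.
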