Features (pLannotate 1.2.2; 15 found; start..end, strand, type, name):
     16..40      +  promoter       J23119(SpeI) promoter (fragment): bacterial promoter (Registry of Standard Biological Parts BBa J23119) modified to end with an SpeI site
     59..77      +  RBS            RBS (fragment): efficient ribosome binding site from bacteriophage T7 gene 10 (Olins and Rangwala, 1989)
     86..793     +  CDS            mCherry: mCherry is a basic (constitutively fluorescent) red fluorescent protein published in 2004, derived from Discosoma sp.. It is reported to be a very rapidly-maturing monomer with low acid sensitivity.
    816..843     +  terminator     rrnB T2 terminator: transcription terminator T2 from the E. coli rrnB gene
    964..1677    +  CDS            superfolder GFP: GFP variant that folds robustly even when fused to poorly folded proteins (Pédelacq et al., 2006)
   1690..1724    +  CDS            3xFLAG (fragment): three tandem FLAG® epitope tags
   1735..1751    +  CDS            3xFLAG (fragment): three tandem FLAG® epitope tags
   1759..1775    +  CDS            capTEV™ (fragment): composite tag for in vivo biotinylation, TEV protease cleavage, and 6xHis tagging
   1799..1826    +  terminator     rrnB T2 terminator: transcription terminator T2 from the E. coli rrnB gene
   3787..4647    -  CDS            AmpR: β-lactamase; bla; confers resistance to ampicillin, carbenicillin, and related antibiotics
   4648..4664    -  promoter       AmpR promoter (fragment): bla
   5135..5863    +  CDS            ermC': ERM_BACIU - Experimental evidence at protein level: Swiss-Prot protein existence level 1. This protein produces a dimethylation of the adenine residue at position 2085 in 23S rRNA, resulting in reduced affinity between ribosomes and macrolide-lincosamide-streptogramin B antibiotics. From Bacillus subtilis.
   5939..6327    -  rep_origin     R6K γ ori: γ replication origin from E. coli plasmid R6K; requires the R6K initiator protein pi for replication
   6498..6607    +  oriT           oriT: incP origin of transfer
   6640..6685    +  CDS            traJ (fragment): oriT-recognizing protein; traJ
>Addgene plasmid #248735 | pEM124 | addgene full sequence | sequence record 496774 | Addgene NGS Result
GTTCTGAGACCCTATTTGACGGCTAGCTCAGTCCTAGGTACAGTGCTAGCGTACGTACTTTAACTTTAAG
AAGGAGATATACATAATGGTTTCGAAAGGGGAAGAAGATAACATGGCTATCATTAAGGAGTTTATGCGCT
TCAAGGTGCACATGGAGGGCTCTGTCAACGGCCACGAGTTCGAAATCGAAGGTGAAGGTGAAGGTCGTCC
GTACGAAGGTACTCAGACCGCAAAGTTGAAAGTTACAAAAGGAGGTCCGTTGCCTTTCGCTTGGGACATT
CTGAGCCCGCAATTTATGTACGGGAGCAAAGCCTATGTTAAACATCCGGCGGATATTCCCGATTACCTGA
AACTGTCATTCCCGGAGGGGTTCAAGTGGGAACGCGTCATGAACTTTGAAGACGGTGGCGTGGTTACAGT
GACTCAGGATTCGTCCCTTCAAGATGGCGAATTTATCTACAAAGTCAAACTGCGCGGGACAAATTTTCCG
AGTGACGGTCCTGTTATGCAGAAGAAGACCATGGGGTGGGAAGCAAGCTCCGAACGCATGTACCCCGAGG
ACGGTGCACTCAAAGGAGAAATCAAGCAGCGTCTGAAACTGAAAGATGGCGGGCACTACGATGCAGAAGT
GAAAACCACCTATAAGGCGAAAAAGCCTGTACAACTGCCGGGTGCCTATAATGTGAACATTAAACTGGAT
ATAACGAGTCACAACGAAGACTATACAATCGTCGAGCAGTATGAGCGTGCGGAAGGACGTCATTCCACTG
GTGGAATGGATGAACTGTATAAGTAAATCCTAGCTGATTAGCTCGAGAAGGCCATCCTGACGGATGGCCT
TTTTTTTGTATCGAGACGACTAGTGTAATTGCCTATCTTCCAGTGATGGAACAGCATTTGTGCATTGGCT
GCAACAATCAGCCTTACTTGTGCCTGTTCTATTTCCGAACCGACCGGGTCTCAATGCGTAAAGGCGAAGA
GCTGTTCACTGGTGTCGTCCCTATTCTGGTGGAACTGGATGGTGATGTCAACGGTCATAAGTTTTCCGTG
CGTGGCGAGGGTGAAGGTGACGCAACTAATGGTAAACTGACGCTGAAGTTCATCTGTACTACTGGTAAAC
TGCCGGTTCCTTGGCCGACTCTGGTAACGACGCTGACTTATGGTGTTCAGTGCTTTGCTCGTTATCCGGA
CCATATGAAGCAGCATGACTTCTTCAAGTCCGCCATGCCGGAAGGCTATGTGCAGGAACGCACGATTTCC
TTTAAGGATGACGGCACGTACAAAACGCGTGCGGAAGTGAAATTTGAAGGCGATACCCTGGTAAACCGCA
TTGAGCTGAAAGGCATTGACTTTAAAGAAGACGGCAATATCCTGGGCCATAAGCTGGAATACAATTTTAA
CAGCCACAATGTTTACATCACCGCCGATAAACAAAAAAATGGCATTAAAGCGAATTTTAAAATTCGCCAC
AACGTGGAGGATGGCAGCGTGCAGCTGGCTGATCACTACCAGCAAAACACTCCAATCGGTGATGGTCCTG
TTCTGCTGCCAGACAATCACTATCTGAGCACGCAAAGCGTTCTGTCTAAAGATCCGAACGAGAAACGCGA
TCATATGGTTCTGCTGGAGTTCGTAACCGCAGCGGGCATCACGCATGGTATGGATGAACTGTACAAAGGA
TCTGATTACAAGGACGATGATGATAAGGACTACAAAGATGATGATGACAAAGATTATAAGGACGATGATG
ATAAAGGTCATCATCATCATCATCACTAAATCCTAGCTGATTAGCTCGAGAAGGCCATCCTGACGGATGG
CCTTTTTTTTGTATCGAGACGACTAGTGTAATTGCCTATCTTCCAGTGATGGAACAGCATTTGTGCATTG
GCTGCAACAATCAGCCTTACTTGTGCCTGTTCTATTTCCGAACCGACCGCTTGTATGAATGCATCAAAAT
TCGTTTTCTCTACGTTGGATTCCTTGTTGCTCATATTGTGATGATAATTTCTACAAATATAGTCATTGGT
AACTATCTATGAAACTGTTTGATACTTTTATAGTTGATTAAACTTGTTCATGGCATTTGCCTTAATATCA
TCCGCTATGTCAATGTAGGGTTTCATAGCTTTGTAGTCGCTGTGTCCCGTCCATTTCATGACCACCTGTG
CCGGGATTCCGAGAGCCAGCGCATTGCAGATGAATGTCCTTTTTCCTGCATGGGTACTGAGCAAAGCGTA
TTTGGGTGTGACTTCATCAATACGTTCATTTCCCTTGTAGTAGGTTTCCCGTACAGGCTCGTTGATTTCT
GCCAGTTCGCCCAGCTCTTTCAGGTAATCGTTCATCTTCTGGTTGCTGATGACGGGCAGAGCCATGTAAT
TCTCGAAATGGATGTCCTTGTATTTGTCCAGTATGGCTTTGCTGTATTTGTTCAGTTCAATCGTCAGGCT
GTCGGCAGTCTTGACTGTGGTTATTTCGATGTGGTCGGACTTCACATCGCTTCTTTTCAGATTGCGAACA
TCCGAATACCGCAAACTCGTAAAGCAGCAGAACAGGAAAACATCACGCACACGTTCCAGGTATTGCTTAT
CCTTGGGTATCTGGTAGTCTTTCAGCTTGTTCAGTTCATCCCAAGTCAGGAAGATTACTTTTTTCGAGGT
GGTTTTCAGTTTCGGTTTGAACGTATCGTATGCAATGTTCTGATGATGTCCTTTCTTGAAGCTCCAGCGC
AGGAACCATTTGAGGAATCCCATTTGCTTGCCGATGGTGCTGTTTCTCATATCCTTGGTGTCACGCAGGA
AGTTGACGTATTCGTTCAATCCAAACTCGTTGAAATAGTTGAACGTTGCATCCTCCTTGAACTCTTTGAG
GTGGTTCCTCACTGCTGCAAATTTTTCATAGGTGGATGCCGTCCAGTTATTCTGGTTACCGCACTCTTTT
ACAAACTCATCGAACACCTCCCAAAAGCTGACAGGGGCTTCTTCCGGCTGTTCTTCACTGGTGTCTTTCA
TTCTCATGTTGAAAGCTTCCTTCAACTGTTGGGTCGTTGGCATGACCTCCTGCACCTCAAATTCCTTGAA
AATATTCTGGATTTCGGCATAGTATTTCAGCAAGTCCGTATTGATTTCGGCTGCACTTTGCTTTAGCTTG
TTGGTACATCCGTTCTTTACCCGCTGCTTATCTGCATCCCATTTGGCTACGTCAATCCGGTAGCCCGTTG
TAAACTCGATACGTTGGCTGGCAAAGATGACACGCATACGGATGGGTACGTTCTCTACGATTGGCACACC
GTTCTTTTTCCGGCTCTCCAATGCAAAAATGATGTTGCGCTTGATATTCATAATTGGGTGCGTTTGAAAT
TCTACACCCAAATATACACCCAATTATTGAGATAGCAAAAGACATTTAGAAACATTTACTTTTACTCTAT
ATTGTAATTTACACTTGATTATCAGTCGTTTGCAGTTTTATGATATTCTGTGAAAGTATAAGTTCGAGAG
CCTGTCTCTCCGCAAAAAACGCTGAAAATCAGCAGATTGCAAAACAAACACCCTGTTTTACACCCAAGAA
TGTAAAGTCGGGTGTTTTTGTTTTATTTAAGATAATACAACCACTACATAATAAAAGAGTAGCGATATTA
AAAGAATCCGATGAGAAAAGACTAATATTTATCTATCCATTCAGTTTGATTTCTCAGGACTTTACATCGT
CCTGAAAGTATTTGTTGGTACCGGTACCGAGGACGCGACAGCTGCAGACGCGTTATGAGTAAACTTGGTC
TGACAGTTACCAATGCTTAATCAGTGAGGCACCTATCTCAGCGATCTGTCTATTTCGTTCATCCATAGTT
GCCTGACTCCCCGTCGTGTAGATAACTACGATACGGGAGGGCTTACCATCTGGCCCCAGTGCTGCAATGA
TACCGCGGGACCCACGCTCACCGGCTCCAGATTTATCAGCAATAAACCAGCCAGCCGGAAGGGCCGAGCG
CAGAAGTGGTCCTGCAACTTTATCCGCCTCCATCCAGTCTATTAATTGTTGCCGGGAAGCTAGAGTAAGT
AGTTCGCCAGTTAATAGTTTGCGCAACGTTGTTGCCATTGCTACAGGCATCGTGGTGTCACGCTCGTCGT
TTGGTATGGCTTCATTCAGCTCCGGTTCCCAACGATCAAGGCGAGTTACATGATCCCCCATGTTGTGCAA
AAAAGCGGTTAGCTCCTTCGGTCCTCCGATCGTTGTCAGAAGTAAGTTGGCCGCAGTGTTATCACTCATG
GTTATGGCAGCACTGCATAATTCTCTTACTGTCATGCCATCCGTAAGATGCTTTTCTGTGACTGGTGAGT
ACTCAACCAAGTCATTCTGAGAATAGTGTATGCGGCGACCGAGTTGCTCTTGCCCGGCGTCAATACGGGA
TAATACCGCGCCACATAGCAGAACTTTAAAAGTGCTCATCATTGGAAAACGTTCTTCGGGGCGAAAACTC
TCAAGGATCTTACCGCTGTTGAGATCCAGTTCGATGTAACCCACTCGTGCACCCAACTGATCTTCAGCAT
CTTTTACTTTCACCAGCGTTTCTGGGTGAGCAAAAACAGGAAGGCAAAATGCCGCAAAAAAGGGAATAAG
GGCGACACGGAAATGTTGAATACTCATACTCTTCCTTTTTCAATCATGGCCGCGGGATTAAAAGTCGGGG
ATTGGTGAACAAAAAGGTGTTTCTCTCTTTAAGAGAAATATCGTTTTGCTAAACAGTTGATATTGAGGTA
TCATTTTATCGTAAAAGACATTTTTGCTCAACAATTGCTTGACGGAAATCAACAAATTTTAGCATTTTGT
AAAAAAGTCGCTATATAATTTGGTGAATTGGAGTTATTTTCATATTTTTGCATCCCGAAGAGTTTCTCTT
AAAGAGAGAAACATCTTTTGCATACCTTTTCCGACCGAATTTTTATGTCGTAAAGAGGGGCTTTGCAGGG
GGTGGACTCAGAAAGATGAGAATAGATGACTATTGTAGTTGAAACACATAGAAAGTTGCTGATATACAGA
CCGATACGCATATCGGGATGAACCATGAGTACGTTCTTTTCTCAAAAAACATAAATATTCGAAAAGAGAT
GCAATAAATTAAGGAGAGGTTATAATGAACAAAGTAAATATAAAAGATAGTCAAAATTTTATTACTTCAA
AATATCACATAGAAAAAATAATGAATTGCATAAGTTTAGATGAAAAAGATAACATCTTTGAAATAGGTGC
AGGGAAAGGTCATTTTACTGCTGGATTGGTAAAGAGATGTAATTTTGTAACGGCGATAGAAATTGATTCT
AAATTATGTGAGGTAACTCGTAATAAGCTCTTAAATTATCCTAACTATCAAATAGTAAATGATGATATAC
TGAAATTTACATTTCCTAGCCACAATCCATATAAAATATTTGGCAGCATACCTTACAACATAAGCACAAA
TATAATTCGAAAAATTGTTTTTGAAAGTTCAGCCACAATAAGTTATTTAATAGTGGAATATGGTTTTGCT
AAAATGTTATTAGATACAAACAGATCACTAGCATTGCTGTTAATGGCAGAGGTAGATATTTCTATATTAG
CAAAAATTCCTAGGTATTATTTCCATCCAAAACCTAAAGTGGATAGCACATTAATTGTATTAAAAAGAAA
GCCAGCAAAAATGGCATTTAAAGAGAGAAAAAAATATGAAACTTTTGTAATGAAATGGGTTAACAAAGAG
TACGAAAAACTGTTTACAAAAAATCAATTTAATAAAGCTTTAAAACATGCGAGAATATATGATATAAACA
ATATTAGTTTCGAACAATTTGTATCGCTATTTAATAGTTATAAAATATTTAACGGCTAAAAACAATAGGC
CACATGCAACTGTAAATGTTTACGCGGGTACCGACACCGCGGTGGAGGGGAATTCCCATGTCAGCCGTTA
AGTGTTCCTGTGTCACTCAAAATTGCTTTGAGAGGCTCTAAGGGCTTCTCAGTGCGTTACATCCCTGGCT
TGTTGTCCACAACCGTTAAACCTTAAAAGCTTTAAAAGCCTTATATATTCTTTTTTTTCTTATAAAACTT
AAAACCTTAGAGGCTATTTAAGTTGCTGATTTATATTAATTTTATTGTTCAAACATGAGAGCTTAGTACG
TGAAACATGAGAGCTTAGTACGTTAGCCATGAGAGCTTAGTACGTTAGCCATGAGGGTTTAGTTCGTTAA
ACATGAGAGCTTAGTACGTTAAACATGAGAGCTTAGTACGTGAAACATGAGAGCTTAGTACGTACTATCA
ACAGGTTGAACTGCTGATCTTCAGATCCTCTACGCCGGACGCATCGTGGCCGGATCAATTCCGTTTTCCG
CTGCATAACCCTGCTTCGGGGTCATTATAGCGATTTTTTCGGTATATCCATCCTTTTTCGCACGATATAC
AGGATTTTGCCAAAGGGTTCGTGTAGACTTTCCTTGGTGTATCCAACGGCGTCAGCCGGGCAGGATAGGT
GAAGTAGGCCCACCCGCGAGCGGGTGTTCCTTCTTCACTGTCCCTTATTCGCACCTGGCGGTGCTCAACG
GGAATCCTGCTCTGCGAGGCTGGCCGGCTACCGCCGGCGTAACAGATGAGGGCAAGCGGATGGCTGATGA
AACCAAGCCAACCAGGAAGGGCAGCCCACCTATCACGGAATTGATCCCCCTCGAATTGGAATTC
